Addgene plasmid #70993: pFOSGE_COF4C04
Purpose: Gateway entry clone
Depositing lab: Alexander Stark. Depositing organization: Research Institute of Molecular Pathology (IMP). Publication: Transcriptional regulators form diverse groups with context-dependent regulatory functions. Stampfel G, Kazmar T, Frank O, Wienerroither S, Reiter F, Stark A. Nature. 2015 Nov 9. doi: 10.1038/nature15545. PubMed 26550828.
Backbone
  Vector backbone: pDONR221
  Backbone manufacturer: Invitrogen
  Backbone size w/o insert (bp): 4762
  Vector type: Gateway entry vector
Growth in bacteria
  Bacterial resistance: Kanamycin, 50 μg/mL
  Growth temperature: 37°C
  Growth strain: DH5alpha
  Copy number: High Copy
Gene/Insert
  Gene/Insert name: CG4557 (alt names: FBgn0029912; CG4557, FBtr0070994)
  Species: D. melanogaster (fly)
  Insert size (bp): 2799
  Cloning method: Gateway Cloning
  Sequencing primers: 5′ M13-F20; 3′ M13R
Terms and licenses: Academic/Nonprofit Terms; Industry Terms: Not Available to Industry
How to cite: pFOSGE_COF4C04 was a gift from Alexander Stark (Addgene plasmid # 70993 ; http://n2t.net/addgene:70993 ; RRID:Addgene_70993)
