[The description below was written by a language model from this plasmid's Addgene catalogue record.]
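Description:
pFOSGE_COF4C04 is a Gateway entry clone built on the commercial pDONR221 donor backbone and carrying the Drosophila melanogaster gene CG4557 (FlyBase gene FBgn0029912, transcript FBtr0070994) as an insert of about 2.8 kb. It is a bacterial cloning plasmid rather than an expression vector. It is maintained at high copy number in standard E. coli cloning strains and selected with kanamycin. The insert was introduced by Gateway recombination, which in a pDONR-type vector replaces the donor cassette with the gene of interest and leaves it flanked by attL recombination sites. The record provides no feature table, so the att sites, origin and other backbone elements can only be inferred from the general design of this backbone. M13 forward and reverse primer sites flanking the insert are listed for sequence verification.

As is typical for entry clones, the record lists no promoter, tag or reporter, and the plasmid is not meant to express CG4557 on its own. It instead serves as a shuttle. An LR recombination reaction can move the coding sequence into any compatible destination vector, which then supplies the promoter, fusion domains and host-specific elements. The record does not say whether the insert includes a stop codon or which destination vectors were used. The associated publication concerns the context-dependent regulatory functions of transcriptional regulators, and the systematic clone name suggests the plasmid belongs to a larger collection of fly open reading frames assembled for that kind of functional testing.
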