>Addgene plasmid #70993 | pFOSGE_COF4C04 | depositor partial sequence | sequence record 126935 | insert
ATGAGCTGGTTCGAAAAGGCCAAAACGGTGCTAATTGAGGCGCTGGACATCCAGGATGACGACAGCAAGG
CGGCGGAGAAGGACTCGCCGATGGCAGGAGCTGCGAGCGATGGTGGCGCATCGCCTGGGAACAATGCAAC
GGCGGAGACACCCGGATCCGCTGCCACGCCCGCTTCGGATACGCCAACATTCTTTGACAATCCGCATGCC
AACGAAATGGTGACCATTCCACCCACACCCACATCGGTGCCAGGAAGTGCCGCCTACGGCAAACGGCAGT
CAGCCACCTCGGATTCGGTGGATCTGCTCTCCTCCCCAACCTCACCCATCTCGCCCTGCGGCGGCGATGT
CCCCTCGGCGGCCAAGCGCTTGTCTGAATCCTCGCTAGAACTCATAACGGCCACCACGGCCAGCGAAGTG
GAGATGTCACCGGACACGGAGCCCTCCTTGCCCGACAGCATTGTGATAATCGCCAGCAATGACACATCCG
ACAATGCCGAAGGTGATGGCGAGGATGATGACGATGAGGGTACCCAGCTGAAGCGCCACATGGAGGACCA
CTTGAATGACTCCACCAAAACCATGAAGGCTCTGATCCTGAGCGACATCCAGGTAGCCGGTAATGCTGAC
TCCGATTCCACGCAGAGCTTCGAGGACATCCAGCTGCAGATGAGCCACAAGGGCAAGTCGCCCGCTCCGG
CCAAGACGGAAGTGGTGGACCAGAGCTACTCGTCCACCTCATCGGACATCGAGATCATCTCCAATCCGAA
TGGCGACTCCAGCACCAACAGCACCACCACGCGCACCAGCCCGCAAAAGTTCAAGGAGCTCGCGGGCGGC
AAGGTGTGCCTAAAGGCCAAGGGACATCATCGCGAGCCCTCGGAGATCTCGCTGCTGTCGGAGGACTCAC
AGTCGGAGCTGGACAAGCTGGTGCAACGCATCAGCGAGCTGAACCAGGTGATTGAGGCGCGGGAGCAGCG
ACTGTTGCAATCAGAGCGCCAGAATGCCGAGCTCCTCGAGCGCAACCAGGAGTTGCGCGCCCGCGTCGAA
GCGGCAGCCAATAGCGCCAACAGTCCGGATGCGGCGGATGCAGTGCAGCGTCTGTCGGCGCTGGAGAAAA
AGTTCCAGGCCAGCATACGCGAGCGCGATGCCCTGCGCATCCAAATGAAGAGTCTGCGCGATGAGCTGCA
GAACAAGATACCCAGGGATGAGCTAGCCGAATGCAACGAAATGATCGCCGCCCTGCAGTCCGAGGGTGAA
AAGCTGTCCAAGGAGATCCTGCAGCAGTCGACGATCATCAAGAAACTGCGCGCCAAGGAGAAGACCTCGG
ACACGTTGCTGAAGAAGAACGGCGAGCAAATCTCGTTGCTGTCCAGCGAATCGGAGCGCCTCAAGAGATC
CCTAGCCGCCAAGGAGGAGATGGAGCGCACGCAAATCGAGGCAGTTTGCCGGATGACGGCGGAGAAGAAG
CGCGTGGATGAGGAGAACGCCGAGAGCCGCAGTCGCATCGAAGATCTTCAGTCCAGACTAGCTGCCCTAC
AAGCCAGTTTCGACGGCCTAAAGGGAGATCTGCAGAAGCGCACGCGCCTGGAGCAGGACAGTCTGCGTGC
CGAGCATCAGGAGTACGTGCAGCAGGTCTCCGATCTGCGCGAGAAACTGCGCCTGGCCGAGCACAGCCTG
GCCAGAAGGGAGCAGCAAATGCGCGAGGAGAACCGCCAGCTAATGCGTCGCCTGGAAGCCGCCGAGCTGC
GGGCGGAGAGCTCTACTCAAGAGCTGGGTGCCACTACCACGCCTTTGATACGACAGATCGAGTCGCTGCA
GCGTACACTGGACCAGCGATCCGCTGCCTGGAACCGCGAGGAGCAGCAGCTCCTGCAGAAACTGGACGAC
TCACAGGTGCAACTGCGCTCGCTGCAGCAATTGGAATCCGTACAGGGCGAGAAGCAGGAGCTGCTGCGCA
CCCGTTGCGGCCTGCTGGAGGAGAAGCTGTCCAGTGCGCTAATGGAGGCGGAGGCCGCCAAGATGGCACT
GCGTCAGCACGATATGGAAGCGGTCAACAAGGAAAACGACCACAAAAAACAATTGAGCCTGCTGCAGGAG
GAGATTCAGCAGCAGCAGGAGAGGATTGCGAGTCTGGAACAACTGTGCCAGCGGCAAAAGGAAGAGGAGG
AGCAGCGGAAACAGCCCACGCTGCTGACCGTGGAGGCGGTCAAGGCTAGCAGTGAGTTGCAGCCACAGCT
GCAAATGCAGCTGCCGAAATCCCAGGCACCACTGCGCTCCTCACCGCCCCTCAGTTTGGTGGACGACAGT
GGTTCCAATGAGGACGCCCTGGGCGGCATGATCGACTGGCAGGCGGACGACCTCGATTGCGCTTCCAACT
CGGGTCGCCAGCAATCGGGCATCATCCAAGGTGTACACCTGAGCTTTCTGGCGGCCAACACAACGACCTT
TGAACACCTGCAGGCTCTGCTCAAGCAGCGCGACGGCGAGCTGACCCACCTGCAGTGGGAAGTGTCGCGC
CTGCAAGCAGAGCGAAGCGTTCTCGACGCCGAGATATCCAATCTGACCATCGAGCTGGAAACGATGAAGG
AGAAGCAGCAGATGTACGAGGTAATGGAGAAGGGATACGAGGATCTGCAGCATCGTTACGACGCCCTGCT
CCAGATGTACGGCGAGAAGGTGGAGCGCACCGAGGAACTGGAGCTGGATCTGACCGAGCTGAAGGCGGCC
TACAAGCTGCAGATCGACGAGCTGCTGGCCGCCCCGCCACCCAATCTGCAACGGCCGTCGAAGCAAACA
