>Addgene plasmid #70993 | pFOSGE_COF4C04 | addgene partial sequence | sequence record 131601 | M13-F20 5'-TGTAAAACGACGGCCAGT-3'
TATGATTTTATTTTGACTGATAGTGACCTGTTCGTTGCAACAAATTGATGAGCAATGCTTTTTTATAATG
CCAACTTTGTACAAAAAAGCAGGCTTCATGAGCTGGTTCGAAAAGGCCAAAACGGTGCTAATTGAGGCGC
TGGACATCCAGGATGACGACAGCAAGGCGGCGGAGAAGGACTCGCCGATGGCAGGAGCTGCGAGCGATGG
TGGCGCATCGCCTGGGAACAATGCAACGGCGGAGACACCCGGATCCGCTGCCACGCCCGCTTCGGATACG
CCAACATTCTTTGACAATCCGCATGCCAACGAAATGGTGACCATTCCACCCACACCCACATCGGTGCCAG
GAAGTGCCGCCTACGGCAAACGGCAGTCAGCCACCTCGGATTCGGTGGATCTGCTCTCCTCCCCAACCTC
ACCCATCTCGCCCTGCGGCGGCGATGTCCCCTCGGCGGCCAAGCGCTTGTCTGAATCCTCGCTAGAACTC
ATAACGGCCACCACGGCCAGCGAAGTGGAGATGTCACCGGACACGGAGCCCTCCTTGCCCGACAGCATTG
TGATAATCGCCAGCAATGACACATCCGACAATGCCGAAGGTGATGGCGAGGATGATGACGATGAGGGTAC
CCAGCTGAAGCGCCACATGGAGGACCACTTGAATGACTCCACCAAAACCATGAAGGCTCTGATCCTGAGC
GACATCCAGGTAGCCGGTAATGCTGACTCCGATTCCACGCAGAGCTTCGAGGACATCCAGCTGCAGATGA
GCCACAAGGGCAAGTCGCCCGCTCCGGCCAAGACGGAAGTGGTGGACCAGAGCTACTCGTCCACCTCATC
GGACATCGAGATCATCTCCAATCCGAATGGCGACTCCAGCACCAACAGCACCACCACGCGCACCAGCCCG
CAAAAGTTCAAGGAGCTCGCGGGCGGCAAGGTGTGCCTAAAGGCCAAGGGACATCATCGCGAGCCCTCGG
AGATCTCGCTGCTGTCGGAGGACTCACAGTCGGAGCTGGACAAGCTGGTGCAACGCATCAGCGAGCTGAA
CCAGGTGATTGAGGCGCGGGAGCAGCGACTGTTGCAATC
