>Addgene plasmid #70993 | pFOSGE_COF4C04 | addgene partial sequence | sequence record 131602 | M13-Rev 5'-CAGGAAACAGCTATGACC-3'
TAGCTGGATGGCAAATAATGATTTTATTTTGACTGATAGTGACCTGTTCGTTGCAACAAATTGATAAGCA
ATGCTTTCTTATAATGCCAACTTTGTACAAGAAAGCTGGGTCTGTTTGCTTCGACGGCCGTTGCAGATTG
GGTGGCGGGGCGGCCAGCAGCTCGTCGATCTGCAGCTTGTAGGCCGCCTTCAGCTCGGTCAGATCCAGCT
CCAGTTCCTCGGTGCGCTCCACCTTCTCGCCGTACATCTGGAGCAGGGCGTCGTAACGATGCTGCAGATC
CTCGTATCCCTTCTCCATTACCTCGTACATCTGCTGCTTCTCCTTCATCGTTTCCAGCTCGATGGTCAGA
TTGGATATCTCGGCGTCGAGAACGCTTCGCTCTGCTTGCAGGCGCGACACTTCCCACTGCAGGTGGGTCA
GCTCGCCGTCGCGCTGCTTGAGCAGAGCCTGCAGGTGTTCAAAGGTCGTTGTGTTGGCCGCCAGAAAGCT
CAGGTGTACACCTTGGATGATGCCCGATTGCTGGCGACCCGAGTTGGAAGCGCAATCGAGGTCGTCCGCC
TGCCAGTCGATCATGCCGCCCAGGGCGTCCTCATTGGAACCACTGTCGTCCACCAAACTGAGGGGCGGTG
AGGAGCGCAGTGGTGCCTGGGATTTCGGCAGCTGCATTTGCAGCTGTGGCTGCAACTCACTGCTAGCCTT
GACCGCCTCCACGGTCAGCAGCGTGGGCTGTTTCCGCTGCTCCTCCTCTTCCTTTTGCCGCTGGCACAGT
TGTTCCAGACTCGCAATCCTCTCCTGCTGCTGCTGAATCTCCTCCTGCAGCAGGCTCAATTGTTTTTTGT
GGTCGTTTTCCTTGTTGACCGCTTCCATATCGTGCTGACGCAGTGCCATCTTGGCGGCCTCCGCCTCCAT
TAGCGCACTGGACAGCTTCTCCTCCAGCAGGCCGCAACGGGTGCGCAGCAGCTCCTGCTTCTCGCCCTGT
ACGGATTCCAATTGCTGCAGCGAGCGCAGTTGCACCTGTGAGTCGTCCAGTTTCTGCAGGAGCTGCTGCT
CCTC
